>Addgene plasmid #203035 | Salsa-BC194-P3A2 | addgene full sequence | sequence record 421385 | Addgene NGS Result
AGCGCCCAATACGCAAACCGCCTCTCCCCGCGCGTTGGCCGATTCATTAATGCAGTCGAGGGATCTCCAT
AAGAGAAGAGGGACAGCTATGACTGGGAGTAGTCAGGAGAGGAGGAAAAATCTGGCTAGTAAAACATGTA
AGGAAAATTTTAGGGATGTTAAAGAAAAAAATAACACAAAACAAAATATAAAAAAAATCTAACCTCAAGT
CAAGGCTTTTCTATGGAATAAGGAATGGACAGCAGGGGGCTGTTTCATATACTGATGACCTCTTTATAGC
CAACCTTTGTTCATGGCAGCCAGCATATGGGCATATGTTGCCAAACTCTAAACCAAATACTCATTCTGAT
GTTTTAAATGATTTGCCCTCCCATATGTCCTTCCGAGTGAGAGACACAAAAAATTCCAACACACTATTGC
AATGAAAATAAATTTCCTTTATTAGCCAGAAGTCAGATGCTCAAGGGGCTTCATGATGTCCCCATAATTT
TTGGCAGAGGGAAAAAGATCGATCTCAGTGGTATTTGTGAGCCAGGGCATTGGCCACACCAGCCACCACC
TTCTGATAGGCAGCCTGCACCTGAGGAGTGAATTCTTTGCCAAAATGATGAGACAGCACAACAACCAGCA
CGTTGCCCAGGAGCTGTAGGAAAGAGAAGAAGGCATGAACATGGTTAGCAGAGGGGCCCGGTTTGGACTC
AGAGTATTTTATCCTCATCTCAAACAGTGTATATCATTGTAACCATAAAGAGAAAGGCAGGATGATGACC
AGGGTGTAGTTGTTTCTACCAATAAGAATATTTCCACGCCAGCCAGAATTTATATGCAGAAATATTCTAC
CTTATCATTTAATTATAACAATTGTTCTCTAAAACTGTGCTGAAGTACAATATAATATACCCTGATTGCC
TTGAAAAAAAAGTGATTAGAGAAAGTACTTACAATCTGACAAATAAACAAAAGTGAATTTAAAAATTCGT
TACAAATGCAAGCTAAAGTTTAACGAAAAAGTTACAGAAAATGAAAAGAAAATAAGAGGAGACAATGGTT
GTCAACAGAGTAGAAAGTGAAAGAAACAAAATTATCATGAGGGTCCATGGTGATACAAGGGACATCTTCC
CATTCTAAACAACACCCTGAAAACTTTGCCCCCTCCATATAACATGAATTTTACAATAGCGAAAAAGAAA
GAACAATCAAGGGTCCCCAAACTCACCCTGAAGTTCTCAGCTCTAGAGATATCGTCGAGGCCGCGCTAGC
GTTTAAACTGTCGACCTTAATTAAGAGATCTGCTCGAGGCGCGTCAGCTGACTAGAGGATCCCCGGGTAC
CGAGCTCGAATTCGGGGCCGCGGAGGCTGGATCGGTCCCGGTGTCTTCTATGGAGGTCAAAACAGCGTGG
ATGGCGTCTCCAGGCGATCTGACGGTTCACTAAACGAGCTCTGCTTATATAGGCCTCCCACCGTACACGC
CTACCTCGACCCGGGTACCGAGCTCGACTTTCACTTTTCTCTATCACTGATAGGGAGTGGTAAACTCGAC
TTTCACTTTTCTCTATCACTGATAGGGAGTGGTAAACTCGACTTTCACTTTTCTCTATCACTGATAGGGA
GTGGTAAACTCGACTTTCACTTTTCTCTATCACTGATAGGGAGTGGTAAACTCGACTTTCACTTTTCTCT
ATCACTGATAGGGAGTGGTAAACTCGACCTATATAAGCAGAGCTCGTTTAGTGAACCGTCAGATCGCCTG
GAGACGCCATCCACGCTGTTTTGACCTCCATAGAAGACACCGGGACCGATCCAGCCTCCGCGGCCCCGAA
TTCCTGCAGCGGCCGCTCTAGAACTAGTGGATCCCCGCGGATGGTGAGCAAGGGCGAGGAGCTGTTCACC
GGGGTGGTGCCCATCCTGGTCGAGCTGGACGGCGACGTAAACGGCCACAAGTTCAGCGTGTCCGGCGAGG
GCGAGGGCGATGCCACCTACGGCAAGCTGACCCTGAAGTTCATCTGCACCACCGGCAAGCTGCCCGTGCC
CTGGCCCACCCTCGTGACCACCCTGACCTACGGCGTGCAGTGCTTCAGCCGCTACCCCGACCACATGAAG
CAGCACGACTTCTTCAAGTCCGCCATGCCCGAAGGCTACGTCCAGGAGCGCACCATCTTCTTCAAGGACG
ACGGCAACTACAAGACCCGCGCCGAGGTGAAGTTCGAGGGCGACACCCTGGTGAACCGCATCGAGCTGAA
GGGCATCGACTTCAAGGAGGACGGCAACATCCTGGGGCACAAGCTGGAGTACAACTACAACAGCCACAAC
GTCTATATCATGGCCGACAAGCAGAAGAACGGCATCAAGGTGAACTTCAAGATCCGCCACAACATCGAGG
ACGGCAGCGTGCAGCTCGCCGACCACTACCAGCAGAACACCCCCATCGGCGACGGCCCCGTGCTGCTGCC
CGACAACCACTACCTGAGCACCCAGTCCGCCCTGAGCAAAGACCCCAACGAGAAGCGCGATCACATGGTC
CTGCTGGAGTTCGTGACCGCCGCCGGGATCACTCTCGGCATGGACGAGCTGTACAAGTAAAACCTCGAGA
GAATTCGATATCAAGCTTGTCGACCTAGTTCTAGAGGATCCAGACATGATAAGATACATTGATGAGTTTG
GACAAACCACAACTAGAATGCAGTGAAAAAAATGCTTTATTTGTGAAATTTGTGATGCTATTGCTTTATT
TGTAACCATTATAAGCTGCAATAAACAAGTTAACAACAACAATTGCATTCATTTTATGTTTCAGGTTCAG
GGGGAGGTGTGGGAGGTTTTTTAAAGCAAGTAAAACCTCTACAAATGTGGTATGGCTGATTATGATCCTG
CAAGCCTCGTCGTCCTGGCCGGACCACGCTATCTGTGCAAGGTCCCCGGCCCCGGACGCGCGCTCCATGA
GCAGAGCGCCCGCCGCCGAGGCGAAGACTCGGGCGGCGCCCTGCCCGTCCCACCAGGTCAACAGGCGGTA
ACCGGCCTCTTCATCGGGAATGCGCGCGACCTTCAGCATCGCCGGCATGTCCCCCTGGCGGACGGGAAGT
ATCCAGCTCGACCAAGCTGGCCGCGTCGAGTGAAGACGAAAGGGCCTCGTGATACGCCTATTTTTATAGG
TTAATGTCATGATAATAATGGTTTCTTAGACGTCAGGTGGCACTTTTCGGGGAAATGTGCGCGGAACCCC
TATTTGTTTATTTTTCTAAATACATTCAAATATGTATCCGCTCATGAGACAATAACCCTGATAAATGCTT
CAATAATATTGAAAAAGGAAGAGTATGAGTATTCAACATTTCCGTGTCGCCCTTATTCCCTTTTTTGCGG
CATTTTGCCTTCCTGTTTTTGCTCACCCAGAAACGCTGGTGAAAGTAAAAGATGCTGAAGATCAGTTGGG
TGCACGAGTGGGTTACATCGAACTGGATCTCAACAGCGGTAAGATCCTTGAGAGTTTTCGCCCCGAAGAA
CGTTTTCCAATGATGAGCACTTTTAAAGTTCTGCTATGTGGCGCGGTATTATCCCGTGTTGACGCCGGGC
AAGAGCAACTCGGTCGCCGCATACACTATTCTCAGAATGACTTGGTTGAGTACTCACCAGTCACAGAAAA
GCATCTTACGGATGGCATGACAGTAAGAGAATTATGCAGTGCTGCCATAACCATGAGTGATAACACTGCG
GCCAACTTACTTCTGACAACGATCGGAGGACCGAAGGAGCTAACCGCTTTTTTGCACAACATGGGGGATC
ATGTAACTCGCCTTGATCGTTGGGAACCGGAGCTGAATGAAGCCATACCAAACGACGAGCGTGACACCAC
GATGCCTGTAGCAATGGCAACAACGTTGCGCAAACTATTAACTGGCGAACTACTTACTCTAGCTTCCCGG
CAACAATTAATAGACTGGATGGAGGCGGATAAAGTTGCAGGACCACTTCTGCGCTCGGCCCTTCCGGCTG
GCTGGTTTATTGCTGATAAATCTGGAGCCGGTGAGCGTGGGTCTCGCGGTATCATTGCAGCACTGGGGCC
AGATGGTAAGCCCTCCCGTATCGTAGTTATCTACACGACGGGGAGTCAGGCAACTATGGATGAACGAAAT
AGACAGATCGCTGAGATAGGTGCCTCACTGATTAAGCATTGGTAACTGTCAGACCAAGTTTACTCATATA
TACTTTAGATTGATTTAAAACTTCATTTTTAATTTAAAAGGATCTAGGTGAAGATCCTTTTTGATAATCT
CATGACCAAAATCCCTTAACGTGAGTTTTCGTTCCACTGAGCGTCAGACCCCGTAGAAAAGATCAAAGGA
TCTTCTTGAGATCCTTTTTTTCTGCGCGTAATCTGCTGCTTGCAAACAAAAAAACCACCGCTACCAGCGG
TGGTTTGTTTGCCGGATCAAGAGCTACCAACTCTTTTTCCGAAGGTAACTGGCTTCAGCAGAGCGCAGAT
ACCAAATACTGTTCTTCTAGTGTAGCCGTAGTTAGGCCACCACTTCAAGAACTCTGTAGCACCGCCTACA
TACCTCGCTCTGCTAATCCTGTTACCAGTGGCTGCTGCCAGTGGCGATAAGTCGTGTCTTACCGGGTTGG
ACTCAAGACGATAGTTACCGGATAAGGCGCAGCGGTCGGGCTGAACGGGGGGTTCGTGCACACAGCCCAG
CTTGGAGCGAACGACCTACACCGAACTGAGATACCTACAGCGTGAGCTATGAGAAAGCGCCACGCTTCCC
GAAGGGAGAAAGGCGGACAGGTATCCGGTAAGCGGCAGGGTCGGAACAGGAGAGCGCACGAGGGAGCTTC
CAGGGGGAAACGCCTGGTATCTTTATAGTCCTGTCGGGTTTCGCCACCTCTGACTTGAGCGTCGATTTTT
GTGATGCTCGTCAGGGGGGCGGAGCCTATGGAAAAACGCCAGCAACGCGGCCTTTTTACGGTTCCTGGCC
TTTTGCTGGCCTTTTGCTCACATGTTCTTTCCTGCGTTATCCCCTGATTCTGTGGATAACCGTATTACCG
CCTTTGAGTGAGCTGATACCGCTCGCCGCAGCCGAACGACCGAGCGCAGCGAGTCAGTGAGCGAGGAAGC
GGAAG
Features (pLannotate 1.2.2; 17 found; start..end, strand, type, name):
      2..55      +  CDS            lacI (fragment): lac repressor; lacI; The lac repressor binds to the lac operator to inhibit transcription in E. coli. This inhibition can be relieved by adding lactose or isopropyl-β-D-thiogalactopyranoside (IPTG).
    388..443     -  polyA_signal   β-globin poly(A) signal: rabbit β-globin polyadenylation signal (Gil and Proudfoot, 1987)
    518..640     -  CDS            HBB: HBB_COLGU - Experimental evidence at transcript level: Swiss-Prot protein existence level 2. Involved in oxygen transport from the lung to the various peripheral tissues. From Colobus guereza (Mantled guereza) (Eastern black-and-white colobus monkey).
    644..1216    -  intron         β-globin intron: intron from rabbit β-globin gene
   1312..1343    -  misc_feature   MCS (fragment): pUC18/19 multiple cloning site
   1437..1475    -  promoter       minimal CMV promoter: human cytomegalovirus (CMV) immediate early promoter
   1493..1708    -  protein_bind   tetracycline response element (fragment): contains seven copies of the tetracycline operator tetO tetracycline repressor TetR
   1708..1753    +  promoter       TRE3GV promoter (fragment): 3rd-generation Tet-responsive promoter that can be activated by binding of Tet-On® 3G, optimized for retroviral and lentiviral vectors
   1829..1856    +  misc_feature   MCS (fragment): pBluescript multiple cloning site
   1861..2580    +  CDS            EGFP: the original enhanced GFP (Yang et al., 1996) mammalian codon-optimized
   2591..2613    +  misc_feature   MCS (fragment): pBluescript multiple cloning site
   2627..2761    -  polyA_signal   SV40 poly(A) signal: SV40 polyadenylation signal
   2784..2867    -  CDS            large T antigen (fragment): large T antigen from SV40 (simian virus 40)
   2861..3091    -  CDS            str (fragment): STR_KLEPN - Protein inferred from homology: Swiss-Prot protein existence level 3. The aminoglycoside phosphotransferases achieve inactivation of their antibiotic substrates by phosphorylation. From Klebsiella pneumoniae.
   3210..3314    +  promoter       AmpR promoter: bla
   3315..4175    +  CDS            AmpR: β-lactamase; bla; confers resistance to ampicillin, carbenicillin, and related antibiotics
   4346..4934    +  rep_origin     ori: high-copy-number ColE1/pMB1/pBR322/pUC origin of replication
