[The description below was written by a language model from this plasmid's Addgene catalogue record and pLannotate feature annotations shown in this document.]
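Description:
Salsa-BC194-P3A2 is a mammalian expression reporter plasmid built on the pCER206 backbone, about 5.1 kb according to the full sequence record. It is one member of a set of barcoded reporters made for PRESTO-Salsa, a highly multiplexed screening approach for G protein-coupled receptor activity. It is propagated in E. coli through a high-copy ColE1/pUC-type origin and selected with ampicillin via the β-lactamase gene and its native promoter. The record lists no mammalian selection marker. The short annotated fragments of lacI, SV40 large T antigen and an aminoglycoside phosphotransferase appear to be non-functional backbone remnants.

The payload is a synthetic insert of roughly 730 bp, EGFP/BC194, under control of a Tet response element. The feature table shows tetO repeats sitting between two oppositely oriented minimal promoters, which suggests a bidirectional Tet-responsive layout. A TRE3G-type fragment faces forward into mammalian codon-optimised EGFP, while a minimal CMV promoter faces the other way toward a multiple cloning site fragment, a rabbit β-globin intron and a β-globin polyadenylation signal. No coding sequence is annotated in that reverse arm apart from a short β-globin-like match.

The barcode itself is not annotated, but the BsrGI and HindIII cloning sites and the catalogue description imply that BC194 lies just downstream of EGFP, so it would be carried in the reporter transcript. An SV40 poly(A) signal follows, although it is annotated on the opposite strand. TRE promoters are silent until bound by a tetracycline-controlled transactivator. Reporter transcription should therefore yield both fluorescence and a sequenceable barcode, which would allow many reporters to be read out in a pool. The record does not state which receptor or well this barcode corresponds to.
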