Addgene plasmid #203035: Salsa-BC194-P3A2
Purpose: Expression of barcoded reporter plasmid for PRESTO-Salsa; EGFP/BC194
Depositing lab: Noah Palm. Depositing organization: Yale University. Publication: Highly multiplexed bioactivity screening reveals human and microbiota metabolome-GPCRome interactions. Chen H, Rosen CE, Gonzalez-Hernandez JA, Song D, Potempa J, Ring AM, Palm NW. Cell. 2023 Jul 6;186(14):3095-3110.e19. doi: 10.1016/j.cell.2023.05.024. Epub 2023 Jun 14. PubMed 37321219.
Backbone
  Vector backbone: pCER206
  Vector type: Mammalian Expression
Growth in bacteria
  Bacterial resistance: Ampicillin, 100 μg/mL
  Growth temperature: 37°C
  Growth strain: DH5alpha
  Copy number: High Copy
Gene/Insert
  Gene/Insert name: EGFP/BC194
  Species: Synthetic
  Insert size (bp): 730
  Promoter: Tet Response Element (TRE)
  Cloning method: Restriction Enzyme; 5′ cloning site BsrGI (not destroyed); 3′ cloning site HindIII (not destroyed)
  Sequencing primers: 5′ Custom primer (GAAGCGCGATCACATGG)
Terms and licenses: Academic/Nonprofit Terms; Industry Terms: Not Available to Industry
How to cite: Salsa-BC194-P3A2 was a gift from Noah Palm (Addgene plasmid # 203035 ; http://n2t.net/addgene:203035 ; RRID:Addgene_203035)
