>Addgene plasmid #203035 | Salsa-BC194-P3A2 | depositor partial sequence | sequence record 393908 | BC194
AACCTCGAGA
